>Addgene plasmid #222217 | pET29a-DDX53-E377Q | addgene full sequence | sequence record 441653 | Addgene NGS Result
ATCCGGATATAGTTCCTCCTTTCAGCAAAAAACCCCTCAAGACCCGTTTAGAGGCCCCAAGGGGTTATGC
TAGTTATTGCTCAGCGGTGGCAGCAGCCAACTCAGCTTCCTTTCGGGCTTTGTTAGCAGCCGGATCTCAG
TGGTGGTGGTGGTGGTGCTCGAGACTTAAAAAATAAAACTCCTTACGTCTTTGTCCAGGTTCTCTTGATC
GTGTTTCTCTGTGCCTCTTTTGTTGATTTAACTTGTATTGCTCAGCCATTACTACAAGATCTTCCGGAAC
ACTCTGATTTGCTCTGTCCAGAATTTTAATCAATTCACCGGCCATTTTCGAATCTCTCTGAGTGATGAGG
GTAACTGATGTGCCAGTCTTTCCTGTCCGTCCAATGTACCCTACTCTGTGTACATATACGTCAATATTCC
TTGGGAAATCATAATTATATACATGTGTGACATCATTAAGATCAAGACCTCGGGATACTATATCAGTTGT
AATCAGTATCTTTATGTTTCCGCTTTTAAAGTCCTCTACTGCTCGCTCTTGATCACTCTGTTCACTGTTG
CCATGTAATGATTCTGCAGATATGCCTTGGATATTGAAGTCGCTTGACAAGTCATCAGCAATATGTTTTT
GGCTGACAAACATGATGACTTTGTCGTTGGGTGACATGTTCTCTACGAATTCTTGGGTGAGAGCTCGTTT
TTCTTTTTCTGTGGTAACAATTATATTTTGCTTCACTGTATTTACAGCCACTAGATTCAGATTACCAACA
TAAACAATCATAGGATCTTTCAAATAAGAAAGTGCTAGTTGACGTACAGTATCTGGCCAAGTTGCACTTG
TCATAACAGTCTGTCGGTCTGGGCGCACATCTAATAAAATCTTCCTTATCTGGGGTTCAAATTCCATATC
CAGCATTTTATCTGCCTGATCTATAACCAAGTAGGTTATGCTTCTTAGGTTGACAGAGTTATTCATTTGT
AGGTCATTCAGCCTCCCAGGAGTTGCAATAATGATATCTACACCTTTGCTAATGTCTTCTATTTGTCCAT
TTCTGTTTCTACCACCATATATGCAAATGCTTTTGAGACCTTTATATGAATACTTTGAACATTCAGCTTC
CACGTGAAGAGCCAACTCTCTAGTGGGTGTAAGGACTAGCATCCCAGGCCCATTCCTTTGCTCTCTAGAT
ATTGGTTGAGAATCAAGATGAATAAACCCAGGCATTAGATAGGACAATGTTTTCCCTGTTCCGGTTTGTG
CAACTACTATAAGATCTATTCCTTGTAGAATAATTGGCCATGCCTGTGACTGAATTGGCGTTGGCTTTAA
AATCCCTACCCTTATTATGCTTTTCAGAAGATCAGGGTATTGCTGAAAAGCGTCTTTAAACCTGCAAGTT
GGTTTTGGAATGAGACGCTTTTCACCACTTTTCAAGTCATCACACGTTATGTTGAAATTTTCCTTTCTCC
AGTTAATCACCTGCATTTCAGACATGCAGCTTGTTGCTTTGGATTCTATGTAAAAGTTTTTCTTAACTGG
TGGTAGATCTGCCCATTTTCTCTTTTCGCACTCCACGACTGCTGCCCTAATGCGATCCCAATTTGACAAT
GGCTCAGCTTCTCCAACAATGTCATTTCTGCCTAGATTTCTTCCAATAGGGGTTTGGGATGCAGCATTAT
CCACACTGGATTCTGAGTTGTAGCTTTCTTGTTTTCTAATAAGTGTTTCTATAGCCGCTTTGGCCTTTGC
TTTCATTTCCCTATTGCCAAAAATTCTGACTTTTGCTTCAGATTCCCCGTTTATGATCTGTATTTTAGTG
TTTGTCGAATGTTGTAGATCTTTTATTTTTGATCCACTGTAACCAATGACCACACCAACCATATTGTTCT
TTATTTTAAAGCAGAGTGGTGGTTCACGGGAGCCTGCTGCTCTCGGTCCCTGATGGCCGAAGGGGCCACT
CCAGCCACTGCCTCTGCTGCCCCTGACATCCCAGCTGGCCCCAAGGTCTCTTGGATTAGCCTCCGCCCTC
TTCCACTCTGGGGCCCAGTGGGACATATGTATATCTCCTTCTTAAAGTTAAACAAAATTATTTCTAGAGG
GGAATTGTTATCCGCTCACAATTCCCCTATAGTGAGTCGTATTAATTTCGCGGGATCGAGATCGATCTCG
ATCCTCTACGCCGGACGCATCGTGGCCGGCATCACCGGCGCCACAGGTGCGGTTGCTGGCGCCTATATCG
CCGACATCACCGATGGGGAAGATCGGGCTCGCCACTTCGGGCTCATGAGCGCTTGTTTCGGCGTGGGTAT
GGTGGCAGGCCCCGTGGCCGGGGGACTGTTGGGCGCCATCTCCTTGCATGCACCATTCCTTGCGGCGGCG
GTGCTCAACGGCCTCAACCTACTACTGGGCTGCTTCCTAATGCAGGAGTCGCATAAGGGAGAGCGTCGAG
ATCCCGGACACCATCGAATGGCGCAAAACCTTTCGCGGTATGGCATGATAGCGCCCGGAAGAGAGTCAAT
TCAGGGTGGTGAATGTGAAACCAGTAACGTTATACGATGTCGCAGAGTATGCCGGTGTCTCTTATCAGAC
CGTTTCCCGCGTGGTGAACCAGGCCAGCCACGTTTCTGCGAAAACGCGGGAAAAAGTGGAAGCGGCGATG
GCGGAGCTGAATTACATTCCCAACCGCGTGGCACAACAACTGGCGGGCAAACAGTCGTTGCTGATTGGCG
TTGCCACCTCCAGTCTGGCCCTGCACGCGCCGTCGCAAATTGTCGCGGCGATTAAATCTCGCGCCGATCA
ACTGGGTGCCAGCGTGGTGGTGTCGATGGTAGAACGAAGCGGCGTCGAAGCCTGTAAAGCGGCGGTGCAC
AATCTTCTCGCGCAACGCGTCAGTGGGCTGATCATTAACTATCCGCTGGATGACCAGGATGCCATTGCTG
TGGAAGCTGCCTGCACTAATGTTCCGGCGTTATTTCTTGATGTCTCTGACCAGACACCCATCAACAGTAT
TATTTTCTCCCATGAAGACGGTACGCGACTGGGCGTGGAGCATCTGGTCGCATTGGGTCACCAGCAAATC
GCGCTGTTAGCGGGCCCATTAAGTTCTGTCTCGGCGCGTCTGCGTCTGGCTGGCTGGCATAAATATCTCA
CTCGCAATCAAATTCAGCCGATAGCGGAACGGGAAGGCGACTGGAGTGCCATGTCCGGTTTTCAACAAAC
CATGCAAATGCTGAATGAGGGCATCGTTCCCACTGCGATGCTGGTTGCCAACGATCAGATGGCGCTGGGC
GCAATGCGCGCCATTACCGAGTCCGGGCTGCGCGTTGGTGCGGACATCTCGGTAGTGGGATACGACGATA
CCGAAGACAGCTCATGTTATATCCCGCCGTTAACCACCATCAAACAGGATTTTCGCCTGCTGGGGCAAAC
CAGCGTGGACCGCTTGCTGCAACTCTCTCAGGGCCAGGCGGTGAAGGGCAATCAGCTGTTGCCCGTCTCA
CTGGTGAAAAGAAAAACCACCCTGGCGCCCAATACGCAAACCGCCTCTCCCCGCGCGTTGGCCGATTCAT
TAATGCAGCTGGCACGACAGGTTTCCCGACTGGAAAGCGGGCAGTGAGCGCAACGCAATTAATGTAAGTT
AGCTCACTCATTAGGCACCGGGATCTCGACCGATGCCCTTGAGAGCCTTCAACCCAGTCAGCTCCTTCCG
GTGGGCGCGGGGCATGACTATCGTCGCCGCACTTATGACTGTCTTCTTTATCATGCAACTCGTAGGACAG
GTGCCGGCAGCGCTCTGGGTCATTTTCGGCGAGGACCGCTTTCGCTGGAGCGCGACGATGATCGGCCTGT
CGCTTGCGGTATTCGGAATCTTGCACGCCCTCGCTCAAGCCTTCGTCACTGGTCCCGCCACCAAACGTTT
CGGCGAGAAGCAGGCCATTATCGCCGGCATGGCGGCCCCACGGGTGCGCATGATCGTGCTCCTGTCGTTG
AGGACCCGGCTAGGCTGGCGGGGTTGCCTTACTGGTTAGCAGAATGAATCACCGATACGCGAGCGAACGT
GAAGCGACTGCTGCTGCAAAACGTCTGCGACCTGAGCAACAACATGAATGGTCTTCGGTTTCCGTGTTTC
GTAAAGTCTGGAAACGCGGAAGTCAGCGCCCTGCACCATTATGTTCCGGATCTGCATCGCAGGATGCTGC
TGGCTACCCTGTGGAACACCTACATCTGTATTAACGAAGCGCTGGCATTGACCCTGAGTGATTTTTCTCT
GGTCCCGCCGCATCCATACCGCCAGTTGTTTACCCTCACAACGTTCCAGTAACCGGGCATGTTCATCATC
AGTAACCCGTATCGTGAGCATCCTCTCTCGTTTCATCGGTATCATTACCCCCATGAACAGAAATCCCCCT
TACACGGAGGCATCAGTGACCAAACAGGAAAAAACCGCCCTTAACATGGCCCGCTTTATCAGAAGCCAGA
CATTAACGCTTCTGGAGAAACTCAACGAGCTGGACGCGGATGAACAGGCAGACATCTGTGAATCGCTTCA
CGACCACGCTGATGAGCTTTACCGCAGCTGCCTCGCGCGTTTCGGTGATGACGGTGAAAACCTCTGACAC
ATGCAGCTCCCGGAGACGGTCACAGCTTGTCTGTAAGCGGATGCCGGGAGCAGACAAGCCCGTCAGGGCG
CGTCAGCGGGTGTTGGCGGGTGTCGGGGCGCAGCCATGACCCAGTCACGTAGCGATAGCGGAGTGTATAC
TGGCTTAACTATGCGGCATCAGAGCAGATTGTACTGAGAGTGCACCATTGCGGTGTGAAATACCGCACAG
ATGCGTAAGGAGAAAATACCGCATCAGGCGCTCTTCCGCTTCCTCGCTCACTGACTCGCTGCGCTCGGTC
GTTCGGCTGCGGCGAGCGGTATCAGCTCACTCAAAGGCGGTAATACGGTTATCCACAGAATCAGGGGATA
ACGCAGGAAAGAACATGTGAGCAAAAGGCCAGCAAAAGGCCAGGAACCGTAAAAAGGCCGCGTTGCTGGC
GTTTTTCCATAGGCTCCGCCCCCCTGACGAGCATCACAAAAATCGACGCTCAAGTCAGAGGTGGCGAAAC
CCGACAGGACTATAAAGATACCAGGCGTTTCCCCCTGGAAGCTCCCTCGTGCGCTCTCCTGTTCCGACCC
TGCCGCTTACCGGATACCTGTCCGCCTTTCTCCCTTCGGGAAGCGTGGCGCTTTCTCATAGCTCACGCTG
TAGGTATCTCAGTTCGGTGTAGGTCGTTCGCTCCAAGCTGGGCTGTGTGCACGAACCCCCCGTTCAGCCC
GACCGCTGCGCCTTATCCGGTAACTATCGTCTTGAGTCCAACCCGGTAAGACACGACTTATCGCCACTGG
CAGCAGCCACTGGTAACAGGATTAGCAGAGCGAGGTATGTAGGCGGTGCTACAGAGTTCTTGAAGTGGTG
GCCTAACTACGGCTACACTAGAAGGACAGTATTTGGTATCTGCGCTCTGCTGAAGCCAGTTACCTTCGGA
AAAAGAGTTGGTAGCTCTTGATCCGGCAAACAAACCACCGCTGGTAGCGGTGGTTTTTTTGTTTGCAAGC
AGCAGATTACGCGCAGAAAAAAAGGATCTCAAGAAGATCCTTTGATCTTTTCTACGGGGTCTGACGCTCA
GTGGAACGAAAACTCACGTTAAGGGATTTTGGTCATGAACAATAAAACTGTCTGCTTACATAAACAGTAA
TACAAGGGGTGTTATGAGCCATATTCAACGGGAAACGTCTTGCTCTAGGCCGCGATTAAATTCCAACATG
GATGCTGATTTATATGGGTATAAATGGGCTCGCGATAATGTCGGGCAATCAGGTGCGACAATCTATCGAT
TGTATGGGAAGCCCGATGCGCCAGAGTTGTTTCTGAAACATGGCAAAGGTAGCGTTGCCAATGATGTTAC
AGATGAGATGGTCAGACTAAACTGGCTGACGGAATTTATGCCTCTTCCGACCATCAAGCATTTTATCCGT
ACTCCTGATGATGCATGGTTACTCACCACTGCGATCCCCGGGAAAACAGCATTCCAGGTATTAGAAGAAT
ATCCTGATTCAGGTGAAAATATTGTTGATGCGCTGGCAGTGTTCCTGCGCCGGTTGCATTCGATTCCTGT
TTGTAATTGTCCTTTTAACAGCGATCGCGTATTTCGTCTCGCTCAGGCGCAATCACGAATGAATAACGGT
TTGGTTGATGCGAGTGATTTTGATGACGAGCGTAATGGCTGGCCTGTTGAACAAGTCTGGAAAGAAATGC
ATAAACTTTTGCCATTCTCACCGGATTCAGTCGTCACTCATGGTGATTTCTCACTTGATAACCTTATTTT
TGACGAGGGGAAATTAATAGGTTGTATTGATGTTGGACGAGTCGGAATCGCAGACCGATACCAGGATCTT
GCCATCCTATGGAACTGCCTCGGTGAGTTTTCTCCTTCATTACAGAAACGGCTTTTTCAAAAATATGGTA
TTGATAATCCTGATATGAATAAATTGCAGTTTCATTTGATGCTCGATGAGTTTTTCTAAGAATTAATTCA
TGAGCGGATACATATTTGAATGTATTTAGAAAAATAAACAAATAGGGGTTCCGCGCACATTTCCCCGAAA
AGTGCCACCTAAATTGTAAGCGTTAATATTTTGTTAAAATTCGCGTTAAATTTTTGTTAAATCAGCTCAT
TTTTTAACCAATAGGCCGAAATCGGCAAAATCCCTTATAAATCAAAAGAATAGACCGAGATAGGGT
[37 nt withheld, positions 6787-6823]
AAAGAACGTGGACTCCAACGTCAAAGG
[49 nt withheld, positions 6851-6899]
T
[91 nt withheld, positions 6901-6991]
G
[124 nt withheld, positions 6993-7116]
CCCATTCGCCA
Features (pLannotate 1.2.2; 19 found; start..end, strand, type, name):
     26..73      -  terminator     T7 terminator: transcription terminator for bacteriophage T7 RNA polymerase
     81..130     -  CDS            SET1 (fragment): solubility-enhancement tag derived from T7 phage gene 10B
    140..157     -  CDS            9xHis (fragment): 9xHis affinity tag
    164..2056    -  CDS            DDX53: DDX53_HUMAN - Also known as CAGE. Experimental evidence at protein level: Swiss-Prot protein existence level 1. From Homo sapiens (Human).
   2064..2086    -  RBS            RBS: efficient ribosome binding site from bacteriophage T7 gene 10 (Olins and Rangwala, 1989)
   2101..2125    -  protein_bind   lac operator: The lac repressor binds to the lac operator to inhibit transcription in E. coli. This inhibition can be relieved by adding lactose or isopropyl-β-D-thiogalactopyranoside (IPTG). lac repressor encoded by lacI
   2126..2144    -  promoter       T7 promoter: promoter for bacteriophage T7 RNA polymerase
   2170..2449    +  CDS            TcR (fragment): tetracycline efflux protein; tet; confers resistance to tetracycline
   2457..2534    +  promoter       lacI promoter: lacI
   2535..3617    +  CDS            lacI: lac repressor; lacI; The lac repressor binds to the lac operator to inhibit transcription in E. coli. This inhibition can be relieved by adding lactose or isopropyl-β-D-thiogalactopyranoside (IPTG).
   3630..3651    +  protein_bind   CAP binding site: CAP binding activates transcription in the presence of cAMP. E. coli catabolite activator protein
   3666..3957    +  CDS            TcR (fragment): tetracycline efflux protein; tet; confers resistance to tetracycline
   4029..4409    -  CDS            YPB1_ECOLX: Protein predicted: Swiss-Prot protein existence level 4. From Escherichia coli.
   4426..4617    +  CDS            rop: Rop protein, which maintains plasmids at low copy number; rop
   4719..4858    +  misc_feature   bom: basis of mobility region from pBR322
   5044..5632    -  rep_origin     ori: high-copy-number ColE1/pMB1/pBR322/pUC origin of replication
   5754..6569    +  CDS            KanR: aminoglycoside phosphotransferase; aph(3')-Ia; confers resistance to kanamycin in bacteria or G418 (Geneticin®) in eukaryotes
   6578..6635    -  promoter       AmpR promoter (fragment): bla
   6688..7116    -  rep_origin     f1 ori (sequence partly withheld): f1 bacteriophage origin of replication; arrow indicates direction of (+) strand synthesis
