[The description below was written by a language model from this plasmid's Addgene catalogue record and pLannotate feature annotations shown in this document.]
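Description:
pET29a-DDX53-E377Q is a bacterial expression plasmid built on the Novagen pET-29a backbone for producing a mutant form of the human DEAD-box protein DDX53 (also called CAGE or CT26) in E. coli. The roughly 1.9 kb DDX53 coding sequence was inserted between the NdeI and XhoI sites, both of which are retained. This places it directly downstream of the T7 gene 10 ribosome binding site and in frame with the backbone-encoded C-terminal His tag, which allows metal-affinity purification. The insert carries the E377Q substitution. The record gives no functional rationale for this change beyond describing the product as a mutant protein.

Expression is driven by a T7 promoter followed by a lac operator and ends at the T7 terminator. The plasmid also carries lacI under its own promoter. Transcription is therefore repressed until an inducer such as IPTG is added, and it requires a host that supplies T7 RNA polymerase. Selection is by kanamycin through the aph(3')-Ia gene. Replication relies on a pBR322/ColE1-type origin accompanied by rop and the bom region. The catalogue lists the plasmid as high copy, although rop is generally associated with reduced copy number. An f1 origin is also present, which permits single-stranded DNA production.

The tetracycline-resistance fragments, the partial AmpR promoter and the short "SET1" match are most likely non-functional backbone remnants or annotation artefacts. The sequenced record is 7,127 nt, slightly shorter than the 7,270 bp total stated in the catalogue.
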