Addgene plasmid #222217: pET29a-DDX53-E377Q
Purpose: Express DDX53 mutant E377Q protein in bacteria
Depositing lab: Yuliang Wu. Depositing organization: University of Saskatchewan.
Backbone
  Vector backbone: pET-29a
  Backbone manufacturer: Novagen
  Backbone size w/o insert (bp): 5371
  Total vector size (bp): 7270
  Vector type: Bacterial Expression
Growth in bacteria
  Bacterial resistance: Kanamycin, 50 μg/mL
  Growth temperature: 37°C
  Growth strain: DH5alpha
  Copy number: High Copy
Gene/Insert
  Gene/Insert name: DDX53_E377Q (alt name: CAGE)
  Species: H. sapiens (human)
  Insert size (bp): 1900
  Mutation: E377Q
  Entrez Gene: DDX53 (a.k.a. CAGE, CT26)
  Promoter: T7
  Tag / fusion protein: His Tag (C terminal on backbone)
  Cloning method: Restriction Enzyme; 5′ cloning site NdeI (not destroyed); 3′ cloning site XhoI (not destroyed)
  Sequencing primers: 5′ T7 promoter; 3′ T7 terminator
Terms and licenses: Academic/Nonprofit Terms; Industry Terms: Not Available to Industry
How to cite: pET29a-DDX53-E377Q was a gift from Yuliang Wu (Addgene plasmid # 222217 ; http://n2t.net/addgene:222217 ; RRID:Addgene_222217)
